>Addgene plasmid #216725 | pFP5380 LAMP1-SBP- mCherry-FIREtag | addgene full sequence | sequence record 429710 | Addgene NGS Result
TAGTTATTAATAGTAATCAATTACGGGGTCATTAGTTCATAGCCCATATATGGAGTTCCGCGTTACATAA
CTTACGGTAAATGGCCCGCCTGGCTGACCGCCCAACGACCCCCGCCCATTGACGTCAATAATGACGTATG
TTCCCATAGTAACGCCAATAGGGACTTTCCATTGACGTCAATGGGTGGAGTATTTACGGTAAACTGCCCA
CTTGGCAGTACATCAAGTGTATCATATGCCAAGTACGCCCCCTATTGACGTCAATGACGGTAAATGGCCC
GCCTGGCATTATGCCCAGTACATGACCTTATGGGACTTTCCTACTTGGCAGTACATCTACGTATTAGTCA
TCGCTATTACCATGGTGATGCGGTTTTGGCAGTACATCAATGGGCGTGGATAGCGGTTTGACTCACGGGG
ATTTCCAAGTCTCCACCCCATTGACGTCAATGGGAGTTTGTTTTGGCACCAAAATCAACGGGACTTTCCA
AAATGTCGTAACAACTCCGCCCCATTGACGCAAATGGGCGGTAGGCGTGTACGGTGGGAGGTCTATATAA
GCAGAGCTGGTTTAGTGAACCGTCAGATCCGCTAGCATTGGCGCGCCATGGCGGCCCCCGGCAGCGCCCG
GCGACCCCTGCTGCTGCTACTGCTGTTGCTGCTGCTCGGCCTCATGCATTGTGCGTCAGCAGCAATGTTT
ATGGTGAAAAATGGCAACGGGACCGCGTGCATAATGGCCAACTTCTCTGCTGCCTTCTCAGTGAACTACG
ACACCAAGAGTGGCCCTAAGAACATGACCTTTGACCTGCCATCAGATGCCACAGTGGTGCTCAACCGCAG
CTCCTGTGGAAAAGAGAACACTTCTGACCCCAGTCTCGTGATTGCTTTTGGAAGAGGACATACACTCACT
CTCAATTTCACGAGAAATGCAACACGTTACAGCGTCCAGCTCATGAGTTTTGTTTATAACTTGTCAGACA
CACACCTTTTCCCCAATGCGAGCTCCAAAGAAATCAAGACTGTGGAATCTATAACTGACATCAGGGCAGA
TATAGATAAAAAATACAGATGTGTTAGTGGCACCCAGGTCCACATGAACAACGTGACCGTAACGCTCCAT
GATGCCACCATCCAGGCGTACCTTTCCAACAGCAGCTTCAGCAGGGGAGAGACACGCTGTGAACAAGACA
GGCCTTCCCCAACCACAGCGCCCCCTGCGCCACCCAGCCCCTCGCCCTCACCCGTGCCCAAGAGCCCCTC
TGTGGACAAGTACAACGTGAGCGGCACCAACGGGACCTGCCTGCTGGCCAGCATGGGGCTGCAGCTGAAC
CTCACCTATGAGAGGAAGGACAACACGACGGTGACAAGGCTTCTCAACATCAACCCCAACAAGACCTCGG
CCAGCGGGAGCTGCGGCGCCCACCTGGTGACTCTGGAGCTGCACAGCGAGGGCACCACCGTCCTGCTCTT
CCAGTTCGGGATGAATGCAAGTTCTAGCCGGTTTTTCCTACAAGGAATCCAGTTGAATACAATTCTTCCT
GACGCCAGAGACCCTGCCTTTAAAGCTGCCAACGGCTCCCTGCGAGCGCTGCAGGCCACAGTCGGCAATT
CCTACAAGTGCAACGCGGAGGAGCACGTCCGTGTCACGAAGGCGTTTTCAGTCAATATATTCAAAGTGTG
GGTCCAGGCTTTCAAGGTGGAAGGTGGCCAGTTTGGCTCTGTGGAGGAGTGTCTGCTGGACGAGAACAGC
ATGCTGATCCCCATCGCTGTGGGTGGTGCCCTGGCGGGGCTGGTCCTCATCGTCCTCATCGCCTACCTCG
TCGGCAGGAAGAGGAGTCACGCAGGCTACCAGACTATCTTGAATTCCATGGACGAGAAGACCACTGGTTG
GCGAGGTGGACACGTTGTTGAAGGACTGGCTGGGGAACTTGAACAACTTCGTGCACGACTGGAGCATCAC
CCACAAGGTCAACGTGAACCACCTGCAGGTATGGTGAGCAAGGGCGAGGAGGATAACATGGCCATCATCA
AGGAGTTCATGCGCTTCAAGGTGCACATGGAGGGCTCCGTGAACGGCCACGAGTTCGAGATCGAGGGCGA
GGGCGAGGGCCGCCCCTACGAGGGCACCCAGACCGCCAAGCTGAAGGTGACCAAGGGTGGCCCCCTGCCC
TTCGCCTGGGACATCCTGTCCCCTCAGTTCATGTACGGCTCCAAGGCCTACGTGAAGCACCCCGCCGACA
TCCCCGACTACTTGAAGCTGTCCTTCCCCGAGGGCTTCAAGTGGGAGCGCGTGATGAACTTCGAGGACGG
CGGCGTGGTGACCGTGACCCAGGACTCCTCCCTACAGGACGGCGAGTTCATCTACAAGGTGAAGCTGCGC
GGCACCAACTTCCCCTCCGACGGCCCCGTAATGCAGAAGAAGACCATGGGCTGGGAGGCCTCCTCCGAGC
GGATGTACCCCGAGGACGGCGCCCTGAAGGGCGAGATCAAGCAGAGGCTGAAGCTGAAGGACGGCGGCCA
CTACGACGCTGAGGTCAAGACCACCTACAAGGCCAAGAAGCCCGTGCAGCTGCCCGGCGCCTACAACGTC
AACATCAAGTTGGACATCACCTCCCACAACGAGGACTACACCATCGTGGAACAGTACGAACGCGCCGAGG
GCCGCCACTCCACCGGCGGCATGGACGAGCTGTACAAGGGCCGGCCATCTAGAGGCGGCGGCTCCGGTGA
CAGATATTGGGTCTTTGTGAAACGGGTGCTCGAGTGATTAATTAACAATTGTTGTTGTTAACTTGTTTAT
TGCAGCTTATAATGGTTACAAATAAAGCAATAGCATCACAAATTTCACAAATAAAGCATTTTTTTCACTG
CATTCTAGTTGTGGTTTGTCCAAACTCATCAATGTATCTTAACGCGTAAATTGTAAGCGTTAATATTTTG
TTAAAATTCGCGTTAAATTTTTGTTAAATCAGCTCATTTTTTAACCAATAGGCCGAAATCGGCAAAATCC
CTTATAAATCAAAAGAATAGACCGAGATAGGGT
[37 nt withheld, positions 3044-3080]
AAAGAACGTGGACTCCAACGTCAAAGG
[49 nt withheld, positions 3108-3156]
T
[91 nt withheld, positions 3158-3248]
G
[124 nt withheld, positions 3250-3373]
CAGGTGGCACTTTTCGGGGAAATGTGCGCGGAACCCCTATTTGTTTATTTTTCTAAATACATTCAAATAT
GTATCCGCTCATGAGACAATAACCCTGATAAATGCTTCAATAATATTGAAAAAGGAAGAGTCCTGAGGCG
GAAAGAACCAGCTGTGGAATGTGTGTCAGTTAGGGTGTGGAAAGTCCCCAGGCTCCCCAGCAGGCAGAAG
TATGCAAAGCATGCATCTCAATTAGTCAGCAACCAGGTGTGGAAAGTCCCCAGGCTCCCCAGCAGGCAGA
AGTATGCAAAGCATGCATCTCAATTAGTCAGCAACCATAGTCCCGCCCCTAACTCCGCCCATCCCGCCCC
TAACTCCGCCCAGTTCCGCCCATTCTCCGCCCCATGGCTGACTAATTTTTTTTATTTATGCAGAGGCCGA
GGCCGCCTCGGCCTCTGAGCTATTCCAGAAGTAGTGAGGAGGCTTTTTTGGAGGCCTAGGCTTTTGCAAA
GATCGATCAAGAGACAGGATGAGGATCGTTTCGCATGATTGAACAAGATGGATTGCACGCAGGTTCTCCG
GCCGCTTGGGTGGAGAGGCTATTCGGCTATGACTGGGCACAACAGACAATCGGCTGCTCTGATGCCGCCG
TGTTCCGGCTGTCAGCGCAGGGGCGCCCGGTTCTTTTTGTCAAGACCGACCTGTCCGGTGCCCTGAATGA
ACTGCAAGACGAGGCAGCGCGGCTATCGTGGCTGGCCACGACGGGCGTTCCTTGCGCAGCTGTGCTCGAC
GTTGTCACTGAAGCGGGAAGGGACTGGCTGCTATTGGGCGAAGTGCCGGGGCAGGATCTCCTGTCATCTC
ACCTTGCTCCTGCCGAGAAAGTATCCATCATGGCTGATGCAATGCGGCGGCTGCATACGCTTGATCCGGC
TACCTGCCCATTCGACCACCAAGCGAAACATCGCATCGAGCGAGCACGTACTCGGATGGAAGCCGGTCTT
GTCGATCAGGATGATCTGGACGAAGAGCATCAGGGGCTCGCGCCAGCCGAACTGTTCGCCAGGCTCAAGG
CGAGCATGCCCGACGGCGAGGATCTCGTCGTGACCCATGGCGATGCCTGCTTGCCGAATATCATGGTGGA
AAATGGCCGCTTTTCTGGATTCATCGACTGTGGCCGGCTGGGTGTGGCGGACCGCTATCAGGACATAGCG
TTGGCTACCCGTGATATTGCTGAAGAGCTTGGCGGCGAATGGGCTGACCGCTTCCTCGTGCTTTACGGTA
TCGCCGCTCCCGATTCGCAGCGCATCGCCTTCTATCGCCTTCTTGACGAGTTCTTCTGAGCGGGACTCTG
GGGTTCGAAATGACCGACCAAGCGACGCCCAACCTGCCATCACGAGATTTCGATTCCACCGCCGCCTTCT
ATGAAAGGTTGGGCTTCGGAATCGTTTTCCGGGACGCCGGCTGGATGATCCTCCAGCGCGGGGATCTCAT
GCTGGAGTTCTTCGCCCACCCTAGGGGGAGGCTAACTGAAACACGGAAGGAGACAATACCGGAAGGAACC
CGCGCTATGACGGCAATAAAAAGACAGAATAAAACGCACGGTGTTGGGTCGTTTGTTCATAAACGCGGGG
TTCGGTCCCAGGGCTGGCACTCTGTCGATACCCCACCGAGACCCCATTGGGGCCAATACGCCCGCGTTTC
TTCCTTTTCCCCACCCCACCCCCCAAGTTCGGGTGAAGGCCCAGGGCTCGCAGCCAACGTCGGGGCGGCA
GGCCCTGCCATAGCCTCAGGTTACTCATATATACTTTAGATTGATTTAAAACTTCATTTTTAATTTAAAA
GGATCTAGGTGAAGATCCTTTTTGATAATCTCATGACCAAAATCCCTTAACGTGAGTTTTCGTTCCACTG
AGCGTCAGACCCCGTAGAAAAGATCAAAGGATCTTCTTGAGATCCTTTTTTTCTGCGCGTAATCTGCTGC
TTGCAAACAAAAAAACCACCGCTACCAGCGGTGGTTTGTTTGCCGGATCAAGAGCTACCAACTCTTTTTC
CGAAGGTAACTGGCTTCAGCAGAGCGCAGATACCAAATACTGTTCTTCTAGTGTAGCCGTAGTTAGGCCA
CCACTTCAAGAACTCTGTAGCACCGCCTACATACCTCGCTCTGCTAATCCTGTTACCAGTGGCTGCTGCC
AGTGGCGATAAGTCGTGTCTTACCGGGTTGGACTCAAGACGATAGTTACCGGATAAGGCGCAGCGGTCGG
GCTGAACGGGGGGTTCGTGCACACAGCCCAGCTTGGAGCGAACGACCTACACCGAACTGAGATACCTACA
GCGTGAGCTATGAGAAAGCGCCACGCTTCCCGAAGGGAGAAAGGCGGACAGGTATCCGGTAAGCGGCAGG
GTCGGAACAGGAGAGCGCACGAGGGAGCTTCCAGGGGGAAACGCCTGGTATCTTTATAGTCCTGTCGGGT
TTCGCCACCTCTGACTTGAGCGTCGATTTTTGTGATGCTCGTCAGGGGGGCGGAGCCTATGGAAAAACGC
CAGCAACGCGGCCTTTTTACGGTTCCTGGCCTTTTGCTGGCCTTTTGCTCACATGTTCTTTCCTGCGTTA
TCCCCTGATTCTGTGGATAACCGTATTACCGCCATGCAT
Features (pLannotate 1.2.2; 14 found; start..end, strand, type, name):
     61..364     +  enhancer       CMV enhancer: human cytomegalovirus immediate early enhancer
    365..568     +  promoter       CMV promoter: human cytomegalovirus (CMV) immediate early promoter
    608..1858    +  CDS            LAMP1: LAMP1_HUMAN - Experimental evidence at protein level: Swiss-Prot protein existence level 1. (Microbial infection) Acts as a receptor for Lassa virus protein. From Homo sapiens (Human).
   1991..2698    +  CDS            mCherry: mCherry is a basic (constitutively fluorescent) red fluorescent protein published in 2004, derived from Discosoma sp.. It is reported to be a very rapidly-maturing monomer with low acid sensitivity.
   2723..2758    +  CDS            Y-FAST (fragment): small protein tag, derived from photoactive yellow protein, that allows in vivo fluorescent labeling by addition of a cell-permeant fluorogen (Plamont et al., 2016)
   2790..2911    +  polyA_signal   SV40 poly(A) signal: SV40 polyadenylation signal
   2945..3373    -  rep_origin     f1 ori (sequence partly withheld): f1 bacteriophage origin of replication; arrow indicates direction of (+) strand synthesis
   3400..3504    +  promoter       AmpR promoter: bla
   3506..3863    +  promoter       SV40 promoter: SV40 enhancer and early promoter
   3898..4692    +  CDS            NeoR/KanR: aminoglycoside phosphotransferase from Tn5; aph(3')-II (or nptII); confers resistance to neomycin, kanamycin, and G418 (Geneticin®)
   4713..4865    +  CDS            ble (fragment): BLE_KLEPN - Experimental evidence at protein level: Swiss-Prot protein existence level 1. Binding protein with a strong affinity to the bleomycin family of antibiotics. Binds to CL990; an antimitotic-antibiotic compound. From Klebsiella pneumoniae.
   4924..4971    +  polyA_signal   HSV TK poly(A) signal: herpes simplex virus thymidine kinase polyadenylation signal (Cole and Stacy, 1985)
   5062..5078    -  polyA_signal   bGH poly(A) signal (fragment): bovine growth hormone polyadenylation signal
   5300..5888    +  rep_origin     ori: high-copy-number ColE1/pMB1/pBR322/pUC origin of replication
