[The description below was written by a language model from this plasmid's Addgene catalogue record and pLannotate feature annotations shown in this document.]
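Description:
pFP5380 LAMP1-SBP-mCherry-FIREtag is a 6,002 bp mammalian expression plasmid built on the pmCherry-C1 backbone. It is propagated in E. coli at high copy from a ColE1/pUC-type origin and selected with kanamycin. The NeoR/KanR gene (Tn5 aminoglycoside phosphotransferase) sits behind tandem bacterial (bla) and SV40 early promoters and is followed by an HSV TK polyadenylation signal, so the same marker can also give G418 resistance in mammalian cells. An f1 origin is present as well. The short ble and bGH poly(A) fragments picked up by the annotation appear to be backbone remnants rather than functional parts.

The payload is a single CMV enhancer/promoter-driven open reading frame terminated by an SV40 poly(A) signal. It encodes human LAMP1, a lysosome-associated membrane glycoprotein, followed at its C terminus by a streptavidin binding peptide (SBP), mCherry (a variant lacking the SbfI site) and FIREtag. The SBP is not annotated in the feature table, but the gap between the LAMP1 and mCherry coding regions is consistent with its recorded position. FIREtag corresponds to the very short feature annotated as a Y-FAST fragment, a small peptide derived from the photoactive-yellow-protein-based fluorogen-binding tag. The LAMP1 insert was cloned between AscI and EcoRI sites, both retained.

The associated work describes a fluorogenic, chemically induced dimerization technology for controlling, imaging and sensing protein proximity. In that context, this construct provides a red-fluorescent, LAMP1-anchored FIREtag partner in mammalian cells. The record does not state what the SBP module is used for here, although such tags generally allow streptavidin-based capture or retention.
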