Addgene plasmid #216725: pFP5380 LAMP1-SBP- mCherry-FIREtag
Purpose: Expresses LAMP1-mCherry-FIREtag in mamallian cells
Depositing lab: Franck Perez. Publication: A fluorogenic chemically induced dimerization technology for controlling, imaging and sensing protein proximity. Bottone S, Joliot O, Cakil ZV, El Hajji L, Rakotoarison LM, Boncompain G, Perez F, Gautier A. Nat Methods. 2023 Aug 28. doi: 10.1038/s41592-023-01988-8. PubMed 37640938.
Backbone
  Vector backbone: pmCherry-C1
  Total vector size (bp): 6002
  Vector type: Mammalian Expression
Growth in bacteria
  Bacterial resistance: Kanamycin, 50 μg/mL
  Growth temperature: 37°C
  Growth strain: DH5alpha
  Copy number: High Copy
Gene/Insert
  Gene/Insert name: LAMP-1
  Species: H. sapiens (human)
  GenBank ID: NM_005561.4 NM_005561.4
  Entrez Gene: LAMP1 (a.k.a. CD107a, LAMPA, LGP120)
  Promoter: CMV
  Tag / fusion protein: Streptavidin Binding Protein (SBP) (C terminal on insert); mCherry (without SbfI) (C terminal on insert); FIREtag (C terminal on insert)
  Cloning method: Restriction Enzyme; 5′ cloning site AscI (not destroyed); 3′ cloning site EcoRI (not destroyed)
  Sequencing primers: 5′ pCMV_F
Terms and licenses: Academic/Nonprofit Terms; Industry Terms: Not Available to Industry
How to cite: pFP5380 LAMP1-SBP- mCherry-FIREtag was a gift from Franck Perez (Addgene plasmid # 216725 ; http://n2t.net/addgene:216725 ; RRID:Addgene_216725)
